>Addgene plasmid #180633 | pEGFP/GCP60 | addgene full sequence | sequence record 357440 | Addgene NGS Result
CCGCCATGCATTAGTTATTAATAGTAATCAATTACGGGGTCATTAGTTCATAGCCCATATATGGAGTTCC
GCGTTACATAACTTACGGTAAATGGCCCGCCTGGCTGACCGCCCAACGACCCCCGCCCATTGACGTCAAT
AATGACGTATGTTCCCATAGTAACGCCAATAGGGACTTTCCATTGACGTCAATGGGTGGAGTATTTACGG
TAAACTGCCCACTTGGCAGTACATCAAGTGTATCATATGCCAAGTACGCCCCCTATTGACGTCAATGACG
GTAAATGGCCCGCCTGGCATTATGCCCAGTACATGACCTTATGGGACTTTCCTACTTGGCAGTACATCTA
CGTATTAGTCATCGCTATTACCATGGTGATGCGGTTTTGGCAGTACATCAATGGGCGTGGATAGCGGTTT
GACTCACGGGGATTTCCAAGTCTCCACCCCATTGACGTCAATGGGAGTTTGTTTTGGCACCAAAATCAAC
GGGACTTTCCAAAATGTCGTAACAACTCCGCCCCATTGACGCAAATGGGCGGTAGGCGTGTACGGTGGGA
GGTCTATATAAGCAGAGCTGGTTTAGTGAACCGTCAGATCCGCTAGCTAATACGACTCACTATAGGGAGA
CCCACCGGTCGCCACCATGGTGAGCAAGGGCGAGGAGCTGTTCACCGGGGTGGTGCCCATCCTGGTCGAG
CTGGACGGCGACGTAAACGGCCACAAGTTCAGCGTGTCCGGCGAGGGCGAGGGCGATGCCACCTACGGCA
AGCTGACCCTGAAGTTCATCTGCACCACCGGCAAGCTGCCCGTGCCCTGGCCCACCCTCGTGACCACCCT
GACCTACGGCGTGCAGTGCTTCAGCCGCTACCCCGACCACATGAAGCAGCACGACTTCTTCAAGTCCGCC
ATGCCCGAAGGCTACGTCCAGGAGCGCACCATCTTCTTCAAGGACGACGGCAACTACAAGACCCGCGCCG
AGGTGAAGTTCGAGGGCGACACCCTGGTGAACCGCATCGAGCTGAAGGGCATCGACTTCAAGGAGGACGG
CAACATCCTGGGGCACAAGCTGGAGTACAACTACAACAGCCACAACGTCTATATCATGGCCGACAAGCAG
AAGAACGGCATCAAGGTGAACTTCAAGATCCGCCACAACATCGAGGACGGCAGCGTGCAGCTCGCCGACC
ACTACCAGCAGAACACCCCCATCGGCGACGGCCCCGTGCTGCTGCCCGACAACCACTACCTGAGCACCCA
GTCCGCCCTGAGCAAAGACCCCAACGAGAAGCGCGATCACATGGTCCTGCTGGAGTTCGTGACCGCCGCC
GGGATCACTCTCGGCATGGACGAGCTGTACAAGTCCGGACTCAGATCTACCATGGCGGCGGTGCTGAACG
CAGAGCGACTCGAGGTGTCCGTCGACGGCCTCACGCTCAGCCCGGACCCGGAGGAGCGGCCTGGGGCGGA
GGGCGCCCCGCTGCTGCCGCCACCGCTGCCACCGCCCTCGCCACCTGGATCCGGTCGCGGCCCGGGCGCC
TCAGGGGAGCAGCCCGAGCCCGGGGAGGCGGCGGCTGGGGGCGCGGCGGAGGAGGCGCGGCGGCTGGAGC
AGCGCTGGGGTTTCGGCCTGGAGGAGTTGTACGGCCTGGCACTGCGCTTCTTCAAAGAAAAAGATGGCAA
AGCATTTCATCCAACTTATGAAGAAAAATTGAAGCTTGTGGCACTGCATAAGCAAGTTCTTATGGGCCCA
TATAATCCAGACACTTGTCCTGAGGTTGGATTCTTTGATGTGTTGGGGAATGACAGGAGGAGAGAATGGG
CAGCCCTGGGAAACATGTCTAAAGAGGATGCCATGGTGGAGTTTGTCAAGCTCTTAAATAGGTGTTGCCA
TCTCTTTTCAACATATGTTGCGTCCCACAAAATAGAGAAGGAAGAGCAAGAAAAAAAAAGGAAGGAGGAA
GAGGAGCGAAGGCGGCGTGAAGAGGAAGAAAGAGAACGTCTGCAAAAGGAGGAAGAGAAACGTAGGAGAG
AAGAAGAGGAAAGGCTTCGACGGGAGGAAGAGGAAAGGAGACGGATAGAAGAAGAAAGGCTTCGGTTGGA
GCAGCAAAAGCAGCAGATAATGGCAGCTTTAAACTCCCAGACTGCCGTGCAGTTCCAGCAGTATGCAGCC
CAACAGTATCCAGGGAACTACGAACAGCAGCAAATTCTCATCCGCCAGTTGCAGGAGCAACACTATCAGC
AGTACATGCAGCAGTTGTATCAAGTCCAGCTTGCACAGCAACAGGCAGCATTACAGAAACAACAGGAAGT
AGTAGTGGCTGGGTCTTCCTTGCCTACATCATCAAAAGTGAATGCAACTGTACCAAGTAATATGATGTCA
GTTAATGGACAGGCCAAAACACACACTGACAGCTCCGAAAAAGAACTGGAACCAGAAGCTGCAGAAGAAG
CCCTGGAGAATGGACCAAAAGAATCTCTTCCAGTAATAGCAGCTCCATCCATGTGGACACGACCTCAGAT
CAAAGACTTCAAAGAGAAGATTCAGCAGGATGCAGATTCCGTGATTACAGTGGGCCGAGGAGAAGTGGTC
ACTGTTCGAGTACCCACCCATGAAGAAGGATCATATCTCTTTTGGGAATTTGCCACAGACAATTATGACA
TTGGGTTTGGGGTGTATTTTGAATGGACAGACTCTCCAAACACTGCTGTCAGCGTGCATGTCAGTGAGTC
CAGCGATGACGACGAGGAGGAAGAAGAAAACATCGGTTGTGAAGAGAAAGCCAAAAAGAATGCCAACAAG
CCTTTGCTGGATGAGATTGTGCCTGTGTACCGACGGGACTGTCATGAGGAGGTGTATGCTGGCAGCCATC
AATATCCAGGGAGAGGAGTCTATCTCCTCAAGTTTGACAACTCCTACTCTTTGTGGCGGTCAAAATCAGT
CTACTACAGAGTCTATTATACTAGATGAGAATTCTGCAGTCGACGGTACCGCGGGCCCGGGATCCACCGG
ATCTAGATAACTGATCATAATCAGCCATACCACATTTGTAGAGGTTTTACTTGCTTTAAAAAACCTCCCA
CACCTCCCCCTGAACCTGAAACATAAAATGAATGCAATTGTTGTTGTTAACTTGTTTATTGCAGCTTATA
ATGGTTACAAATAAAGCAATAGCATCACAAATTTCACAAATAAAGCATTTTTTTCACTGCATTCTAGTTG
TGGTTTGTCCAAACTCATCAATGTATCTTAACGCGTAAATTGTAAGCGTTAATATTTTGTTAAAATTCGC
GTTAAATTTTTGTTAAATCAGCTCATTTTTTAACCAATAGGCCGAAATCGGCAAAATCCCTTATAAATCA
AAAGAATAGACCGAGATAGGGT
[37 nt withheld, positions 3383-3419]
AAAGAACGTGGACTCCAACGTCAAAGG
[49 nt withheld, positions 3447-3495]
T
[91 nt withheld, positions 3497-3587]
G
[124 nt withheld, positions 3589-3712]
CAGGTGGCACTTTTCGGGGAAATGTGCGCGGAACCCCTATTTGTTTATTTTTCTAAATACATTCAAATAT
GTATCCGCTCATGAGACAATAACCCTGATAAATGCTTCAATAATATTGAAAAAGGAAGAGTCCTGAGGCG
GAAAGAACCAGCTGTGGAATGTGTGTCAGTTAGGGTGTGGAAAGTCCCCAGGCTCCCCAGCAGGCAGAAG
TATGCAAAGCATGCATCTCAATTAGTCAGCAACCAGGTGTGGAAAGTCCCCAGGCTCCCCAGCAGGCAGA
AGTATGCAAAGCATGCATCTCAATTAGTCAGCAACCATAGTCCCGCCCCTAACTCCGCCCATCCCGCCCC
TAACTCCGCCCAGTTCCGCCCATTCTCCGCCCCATGGCTGACTAATTTTTTTTATTTATGCAGAGGCCGA
GGCCGCCTCGGCCTCTGAGCTATTCCAGAAGTAGTGAGGAGGCTTTTTTGGAGGCCTAGGCTTTTGCAAA
GATCGATCAAGAGACAGGATGAGGATCGTTTCGCATGATTGAACAAGATGGATTGCACGCAGGTTCTCCG
GCCGCTTGGGTGGAGAGGCTATTCGGCTATGACTGGGCACAACAGACAATCGGCTGCTCTGATGCCGCCG
TGTTCCGGCTGTCAGCGCAGGGGCGCCCGGTTCTTTTTGTCAAGACCGACCTGTCCGGTGCCCTGAATGA
ACTGCAAGACGAGGCAGCGCGGCTATCGTGGCTGGCCACGACGGGCGTTCCTTGCGCAGCTGTGCTCGAC
GTTGTCACTGAAGCGGGAAGGGACTGGCTGCTATTGGGCGAAGTGCCGGGGCAGGATCTCCTGTCATCTC
ACCTTGCTCCTGCCGAGAAAGTATCCATCATGGCTGATGCAATGCGGCGGCTGCATACGCTTGATCCGGC
TACCTGCCCATTCGACCACCAAGCGAAACATCGCATCGAGCGAGCACGTACTCGGATGGAAGCCGGTCTT
GTCGATCAGGATGATCTGGACGAAGAGCATCAGGGGCTCGCGCCAGCCGAACTGTTCGCCAGGCTCAAGG
CGAGCATGCCCGACGGCGAGGATCTCGTCGTGACCCATGGCGATGCCTGCTTGCCGAATATCATGGTGGA
AAATGGCCGCTTTTCTGGATTCATCGACTGTGGCCGGCTGGGTGTGGCGGACCGCTATCAGGACATAGCG
TTGGCTACCCGTGATATTGCTGAAGAGCTTGGCGGCGAATGGGCTGACCGCTTCCTCGTGCTTTACGGTA
TCGCCGCTCCCGATTCGCAGCGCATCGCCTTCTATCGCCTTCTTGACGAGTTCTTCTGAGCGGGACTCTG
GGGTTCGAAATGACCGACCAAGCGACGCCCAACCTGCCATCACGAGATTTCGATTCCACCGCCGCCTTCT
ATGAAAGGTTGGGCTTCGGAATCGTTTTCCGGGACGCCGGCTGGATGATCCTCCAGCGCGGGGATCTCAT
GCTGGAGTTCTTCGCCCACCCTAGGGGGAGGCTAACTGAAACACGGAAGGAGACAATACCGGAAGGAACC
CGCGCTATGACGGCAATAAAAAGACAGAATAAAACGCACGGTGTTGGGTCGTTTGTTCATAAACGCGGGG
TTCGGTCCCAGGGCTGGCACTCTGTCGATACCCCACCGAGACCCCATTGGGGCCAATACGCCCGCGTTTC
TTCCTTTTCCCCACCCCACCCCCCAAGTTCGGGTGAAGGCCCAGGGCTCGCAGCCAACGTCGGGGCGGCA
GGCCCTGCCATAGCCTCAGGTTACTCATATATACTTTAGATTGATTTAAAACTTCATTTTTAATTTAAAA
GGATCTAGGTGAAGATCCTTTTTGATAATCTCATGACCAAAATCCCTTAACGTGAGTTTTCGTTCCACTG
AGCGTCAGACCCCGTAGAAAAGATCAAAGGATCTTCTTGAGATCCTTTTTTTCTGCGCGTAATCTGCTGC
TTGCAAACAAAAAAACCACCGCTACCAGCGGTGGTTTGTTTGCCGGATCAAGAGCTACCAACTCTTTTTC
CGAAGGTAACTGGCTTCAGCAGAGCGCAGATACCAAATACTGTTCTTCTAGTGTAGCCGTAGTTAGGCCA
CCACTTCAAGAACTCTGTAGCACCGCCTACATACCTCGCTCTGCTAATCCTGTTACCAGTGGCTGCTGCC
AGTGGCGATAAGTCGTGTCTTACCGGGTTGGACTCAAGACGATAGTTACCGGATAAGGCGCAGCGGTCGG
GCTGAACGGGGGGTTCGTGCACACAGCCCAGCTTGGAGCGAACGACCTACACCGAACTGAGATACCTACA
GCGTGAGCTATGAGAAAGCGCCACGCTTCCCGAAGGGAGAAAGGCGGACAGGTATCCGGTAAGCGGCAGG
GTCGGAACAGGAGAGCGCACGAGGGAGCTTCCAGGGGGAAACGCCTGGTATCTTTATAGTCCTGTCGGGT
TTCGCCACCTCTGACTTGAGCGTCGATTTTTGTGATGCTCGTCAGGGGGGCGGAGCCTATGGAAAAACGC
CAGCAACGCGGCCTTTTTACGGTTCCTGGCCTTTTGCTGGCCTTTTGCTCACATGTTCTTTCCTGCGTTA
TCCCCTGATTCTGTGGATAACCGTATTA
Features (pLannotate 1.2.2; 16 found; start..end, strand, type, name):
     72..375     +  enhancer       CMV enhancer: human cytomegalovirus immediate early enhancer
    376..579     +  promoter       CMV promoter: human cytomegalovirus (CMV) immediate early promoter
    608..626     +  promoter       T7 promoter: promoter for bacteriophage T7 RNA polymerase
    647..1363    +  CDS            EGFP: EGFP is a basic (constitutively fluorescent) green fluorescent protein published in 1996, derived from Aequorea victoria. It is reported to be a rapidly-maturing weak dimer with moderate acid sensitivity.
   1382..2965    +  CDS            ACBD3: GCP60_HUMAN - Also known as GCP60, GOCAP1, GOLPH1. Experimental evidence at protein level: Swiss-Prot protein existence level 1. (Microbial infection) Plays an essential role in Aichi virus RNA replication by recruiting PI4KB at the viral replication sites. From Homo sapiens (Human).
   2969..3005    +  misc_feature   MCS (fragment): multiple cloning site
   3022..3106    +  CDS            large T antigen (fragment): large T antigen from SV40 (simian virus 40)
   3129..3250    +  polyA_signal   SV40 poly(A) signal: SV40 polyadenylation signal
   3284..3712    -  rep_origin     f1 ori (sequence partly withheld): f1 bacteriophage origin of replication; arrow indicates direction of (+) strand synthesis
   3739..3843    +  promoter       AmpR promoter: bla
   3845..4202    +  promoter       SV40 promoter: SV40 enhancer and early promoter
   4237..5031    +  CDS            NeoR/KanR: aminoglycoside phosphotransferase from Tn5; aph(3')-II (or nptII); confers resistance to neomycin, kanamycin, and G418 (Geneticin®)
   5052..5204    +  CDS            ble (fragment): BLE_KLEPN - Experimental evidence at protein level: Swiss-Prot protein existence level 1. Binding protein with a strong affinity to the bleomycin family of antibiotics. Binds to CL990; an antimitotic-antibiotic compound. From Klebsiella pneumoniae.
   5263..5310    +  polyA_signal   HSV TK poly(A) signal: herpes simplex virus thymidine kinase polyadenylation signal (Cole and Stacy, 1985)
   5401..5417    -  polyA_signal   bGH poly(A) signal (fragment): bovine growth hormone polyadenylation signal
   5639..6227    +  rep_origin     ori: high-copy-number ColE1/pMB1/pBR322/pUC origin of replication
