[The description below was written by a language model from this plasmid's Addgene catalogue record and pLannotate feature annotations shown in this document.]
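Description:
pEGFP/GCP60 is a mammalian expression plasmid built on the Clontech pEGFP-C3 backbone that produces human GCP60 (ACBD3, also known as GOCAP1, GOLPH1 or PAP7) as a fusion with EGFP at its N terminus. In the sequenced 6,330 nt record, the human cytomegalovirus immediate early enhancer and promoter drive an EGFP coding sequence followed, after a short linker region, by the ACBD3 open reading frame. The remnant of the multiple cloning site and an SV40 polyadenylation signal lie downstream. A short T7 promoter annotation sits between the CMV promoter and EGFP. The restriction sites used to insert the gene are not recorded.

The plasmid is propagated in E. coli through a high-copy ColE1/pUC-type origin and selected with kanamycin. The Tn5 aminoglycoside phosphotransferase gene (NeoR/KanR) is preceded by both a bacterial bla-type promoter and the SV40 enhancer/early promoter and is terminated by the HSV TK polyadenylation signal, so the same marker gives kanamycin resistance in bacteria and can give G418 resistance in transfected mammalian cells. An f1 origin allows single-stranded DNA production. The small annotated fragments of SV40 large T antigen, ble and the bGH poly(A) signal appear to be residual backbone sequence matches rather than functional elements.

The stated purpose is expression of GCP60. The EGFP tag allows the protein to be visualised by fluorescence or detected through the tag in transfected cells. The associated publication concerns the interaction of GCP60 with a caspase-generated fragment of golgin-160, which suggests the plasmid was used to study this interaction.
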