Addgene plasmid #180633: pEGFP/GCP60
Purpose: Expression of GCP60
Depositing lab: Carolyn Machamer. Depositing organization: Johns Hopkins University and School of Medicine. Publication: GCP60 preferentially interacts with a caspase-generated golgin-160 fragment. Sbodio JI, Hicks SW, Simon D, Machamer CE. J Biol Chem. 2006 Sep 22;281(38):27924-31. doi: 10.1074/jbc.M603276200. Epub 2006 Jul 26. PubMed 16870622.
Backbone
  Vector backbone: pEGFP-C3
  Backbone manufacturer: Clontech
  Vector type: Mammalian Expression
Growth in bacteria
  Bacterial resistance: Kanamycin, 50 μg/mL
  Growth temperature: 37°C
  Growth strain: DH5alpha
  Copy number: High Copy
Gene/Insert
  Gene/Insert name: GCP60 (alt name: ACBD3)
  Species: H. sapiens (human)
  Entrez Gene: ACBD3 (a.k.a. GCP60, GOCAP1, GOLPH1, PAP7)
  Tag / fusion protein: EGFP (N terminal on backbone)
  Cloning method: Restriction Enzyme; 5′ cloning site Unknown (unknown if destroyed); 3′ cloning site Unknown (unknown if destroyed)
Terms and licenses: Academic/Nonprofit Terms; Industry Terms: Not Available to Industry
How to cite: pEGFP/GCP60 was a gift from Carolyn Machamer (Addgene plasmid # 180633 ; http://n2t.net/addgene:180633 ; RRID:Addgene_180633)
